Addgene plasmid #202516: LentiCRISPR v2 RB1 sgRNA #1
Purpose: Expressing Cas9 and sgRNA targeting human RB1 gene
Depositing lab: Ming Chen. Depositing organization: Duke University. Publication: RB1-deficient prostate tumor growth and metastasis are vulnerable to ferroptosis induction via the E2F/ACSL4 axis. Wang ME, Chen J, Lu Y, Bawcom AR, Wu J, Ou J, Asara JM, Armstrong AJ, Wang Q, Li L, Wang Y, Huang J, Chen M. J Clin Invest. 2023 Mar 16:e166647. doi: 10.1172/JCI166647. PubMed 36928314.
Backbone
  Vector backbone: LentiCRISPR v2
  Backbone size w/o insert (bp): 14871
  Total vector size (bp): 13013
  Vector type: Mammalian Expression, Lentiviral, CRISPR
  Selectable markers: Puromycin
Growth in bacteria
  Bacterial resistance: Ampicillin, 100 μg/mL
  Growth temperature: 37°C
  Growth strain: NEB Stable
  Copy number: Unknown
Gene/Insert
  Gene/Insert name: RB1 sgRNA
  gRNA/shRNA sequence: AAGTGAACGACATCTCATCT
  Species: H. sapiens (human)
  GenBank ID: NM_000321.3
  Entrez Gene: RB1 (a.k.a. OSRC, PPP1R130, RB, p105-Rb, p110-RB1, pRb, pp110)
  Promoter: U6
  Cloning method: Restriction Enzyme; 5′ cloning site BsmBI (destroyed during cloning); 3′ cloning site BsmBI (destroyed during cloning)
  Sequencing primers: 5′ U6
Terms and licenses: Academic/Nonprofit Terms; Industry Terms: Not Available to Industry
How to cite: LentiCRISPR v2 RB1 sgRNA #1 was a gift from Ming Chen (Addgene plasmid # 202516 ; http://n2t.net/addgene:202516 ; RRID:Addgene_202516)
