[The description below was written by a language model from this plasmid's Addgene catalogue record and pLannotate feature annotations shown in this document.]
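Description:
LentiCRISPR v2 RB1 sgRNA #1 is a single-vector lentiviral CRISPR construct built on the LentiCRISPR v2 backbone, designed to deliver both Streptococcus pyogenes Cas9 and a guide RNA against the human RB1 tumour suppressor gene into mammalian cells. It is propagated in E. coli through a high-copy ColE1/pUC-type origin with ampicillin selection (AmpR under its own bla promoter), and it also carries an f1 origin. The recorded total size of about 13 kb is smaller than the listed empty backbone. This fits replacement of a larger backbone segment by the short guide oligonucleotide cloned between two BsmBI sites, both destroyed in the process.

The viral transfer region has a third-generation, self-inactivating layout. A CMV enhancer/promoter drives a truncated HIV-1 5' LTR, followed by the Ψ packaging signal with a gag fragment, the RRE for Rev-dependent nuclear export, and the cPPT/CTS. The region ends in a ΔU3 3' LTR. Within it, a human U6 Pol III promoter transcribes the RB1-targeting spacer fused to the Cas9 gRNA scaffold. Downstream, an EF-1α core promoter drives the Cas9 open reading frame, followed by a puromycin N-acetyltransferase sequence for selecting transduced cells. The feature table does not annotate the linker joining the two coding regions. A WPRE after this cassette enhances transcript expression. Outside the LTRs lie a bGH polyadenylation signal and an SV40/EM7-driven bleomycin/Zeocin resistance cassette that belongs to the plasmid backbone and is not packaged.

The construct is used to produce lentivirus for stable RB1 knockout in human cells. The associated work concerns RB1-deficient prostate tumours and their sensitivity to ferroptosis.
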