Features (pLannotate 1.2.2; 33 found; start..end, strand, type, name):
     31..83      -  misc_feature   bom (fragment): basis of mobility region from pBR322
    238..617     +  enhancer       CMV enhancer: human cytomegalovirus immediate early enhancer
    618..817     +  promoter       CMV promoter: human cytomegalovirus (CMV) immediate early promoter
    835..1015    +  LTR            5' LTR (truncated): truncated 5' long terminal repeat (LTR) from HIV-1
   1062..1187    +  misc_feature   HIV-1 Ψ: packaging signal of human immunodeficiency virus type 1
   1171..1534    +  CDS            HIV-1 gag (fragment): gag protein from human immunodeficiency virus 1; gag
   1680..1913    +  misc_feature   RRE: The Rev response element (RRE) of HIV-1 allows for Rev-dependent mRNA export from the nucleus to the cytoplasm.
   2290..2390    +  CDS            Rev (fragment): human immunodeficiency virus 1 (HIV-1) Rev protein; rev; enhances nuclear export of unspliced and incompletely spliced viral mRNAs
   2440..2557    +  misc_feature   cPPT/CTS: central polypurine tract and central termination sequence of HIV-1
   2608..2848    +  promoter       U6 promoter: RNA polymerase III promoter for human U6 snRNA
   2878..2953    +  misc_RNA       gRNA scaffold: guide RNA scaffold for the Streptococcus pyogenes CRISPR/Cas9 system
   2971..2989    +  CDS            small t antigen (fragment): SV40 (simian virus 40) small t antigen
   3015..3226    +  promoter       EF-1α core promoter: core promoter for human elongation factor EF-1α
   3251..7354    +  CDS            Cas9: Cas9 (Csn1) endonuclease from the Streptococcus pyogenes Type II CRISPR/Cas system generates RNA-guided double strand breaks in DNA
   7492..8089    +  CDS            PuroR (fragment): puromycin N-acetyltransferase; pac from Streptomyces; confers resistance to puromycin
   8105..8693    +  misc_feature   WPRE: woodchuck hepatitis virus posttranscriptional regulatory element
   8744..8763    +  misc_feature   cPPT/CTS (fragment): central polypurine tract and central termination sequence of HIV-1
   8765..8998    +  LTR            3' LTR (ΔU3): self-inactivating 3' long terminal repeat (LTR) from HIV-1
   9030..9254    +  polyA_signal   bGH poly(A) signal: bovine growth hormone polyadenylation signal
   9258..9279    +  promoter       SV40 promoter (fragment): SV40 enhancer and early promoter
   9300..9728    +  rep_origin     f1 ori (sequence partly withheld): f1 bacteriophage origin of replication; arrow indicates direction of (+) strand synthesis
   9742..10071   +  promoter       SV40 promoter: SV40 enhancer and early promoter
  10119..10166   +  promoter       EM7 promoter: synthetic bacterial promoter&nbsp
  10185..10559   +  CDS            BleoR: antibiotic-binding protein; Sh ble from Streptoalloteichus hindustanus; confers resistance to bleomycin, phleomycin, and Zeocin™
  10569..10694   +  CDS            ble (fragment): BLE_KLEPN - Experimental evidence at protein level: Swiss-Prot protein existence level 1. Binding protein with a strong affinity to the bleomycin family of antibiotics. Binds to CL990; an antimitotic-antibiotic compound. From Klebsiella pneumoniae.
  10689..10810   +  polyA_signal   SV40 poly(A) signal: SV40 polyadenylation signal
  10881..10903   -  protein_bind   lac operator (fragment): The lac repressor binds to the lac operator to inhibit transcription in E. coli. This inhibition can be relieved by adding lactose or isopropyl-β-D-thiogalactopyranoside (IPTG). lac repressor encoded by lacI
  10907..10937   -  promoter       lac promoter: promoter for the E. coli lac operon
  10952..10973   -  protein_bind   CAP binding site: CAP binding activates transcription in the presence of cAMP. E. coli catabolite activator protein
  10986..11078   -  CDS            lacI (fragment): lac repressor; lacI; The lac repressor binds to the lac operator to inhibit transcription in E. coli. This inhibition can be relieved by adding lactose or isopropyl-β-D-thiogalactopyranoside (IPTG).
  11261..11849   -  rep_origin     ori: high-copy-number ColE1/pMB1/pBR322/pUC origin of replication
  12020..12880   -  CDS            AmpR: β-lactamase; bla; confers resistance to ampicillin, carbenicillin, and related antibiotics
  12881..12985   -  promoter       AmpR promoter: bla
>Addgene plasmid #202516 | LentiCRISPR v2 RB1 sgRNA #1 | addgene full sequence | sequence record 396599 | Addgene NGS Result
GTCGACGGATCGGGAGATCTCCCGATCCCCTATGGTGCACTCTCAGTACAATCTGCTCTGATGCCGCATA
GTTAAGCCAGTATCTGCTCCCTGCTTGTGTGTTGGAGGTCGCTGAGTAGTGCGCGAGCAAAATTTAAGCT
ACAACAAGGCAAGGCTTGACCGACAATTGCATGAAGAATCTGCTTAGGGTTAGGCGTTTTGCGCTGCTTC
GCGATGTACGGGCCAGATATACGCGTTGACATTGATTATTGACTAGTTATTAATAGTAATCAATTACGGG
GTCATTAGTTCATAGCCCATATATGGAGTTCCGCGTTACATAACTTACGGTAAATGGCCCGCCTGGCTGA
CCGCCCAACGACCCCCGCCCATTGACGTCAATAATGACGTATGTTCCCATAGTAACGCCAATAGGGACTT
TCCATTGACGTCAATGGGTGGAGTATTTACGGTAAACTGCCCACTTGGCAGTACATCAAGTGTATCATAT
GCCAAGTACGCCCCCTATTGACGTCAATGACGGTAAATGGCCCGCCTGGCATTATGCCCAGTACATGACC
TTATGGGACTTTCCTACTTGGCAGTACATCTACGTATTAGTCATCGCTATTACCATGGTGATGCGGTTTT
GGCAGTACATCAATGGGCGTGGATAGCGGTTTGACTCACGGGGATTTCCAAGTCTCCACCCCATTGACGT
CAATGGGAGTTTGTTTTGGCACCAAAATCAACGGGACTTTCCAAAATGTCGTAACAACTCCGCCCCATTG
ACGCAAATGGGCGGTAGGCGTGTACGGTGGGAGGTCTATATAAGCAGCGCGTTTTGCCTGTACTGGGTCT
CTCTGGTTAGACCAGATCTGAGCCTGGGAGCTCTCTGGCTAACTAGGGAACCCACTGCTTAAGCCTCAAT
AAAGCTTGCCTTGAGTGCTTCAAGTAGTGTGTGCCCGTCTGTTGTGTGACTCTGGTAACTAGAGATCCCT
CAGACCCTTTTAGTCAGTGTGGAAAATCTCTAGCAGTGGCGCCCGAACAGGGACTTGAAAGCGAAAGGGA
AACCAGAGGAGCTCTCTCGACGCAGGACTCGGCTTGCTGAAGCGCGCACGGCAAGAGGCGAGGGGCGGCG
ACTGGTGAGTACGCCAAAAATTTTGACTAGCGGAGGCTAGAAGGAGAGAGATGGGTGCGAGAGCGTCAGT
ATTAAGCGGGGGAGAATTAGATCGCGATGGGAAAAAATTCGGTTAAGGCCAGGGGGAAAGAAAAAATATA
AATTAAAACATATAGTATGGGCAAGCAGGGAGCTAGAACGATTCGCAGTTAATCCTGGCCTGTTAGAAAC
ATCAGAAGGCTGTAGACAAATACTGGGACAGCTACAACCATCCCTTCAGACAGGATCAGAAGAACTTAGA
TCATTATATAATACAGTAGCAACCCTCTATTGTGTGCATCAAAGGATAGAGATAAAAGACACCAAGGAAG
CTTTAGACAAGATAGAGGAAGAGCAAAACAAAAGTAAGACCACCGCACAGCAAGCGGCCGCTGATCTTCA
GACCTGGAGGAGGAGATATGAGGGACAATTGGAGAAGTGAATTATATAAATATAAAGTAGTAAAAATTGA
ACCATTAGGAGTAGCACCCACCAAGGCAAAGAGAAGAGTGGTGCAGAGAGAAAAAAGAGCAGTGGGAATA
GGAGCTTTGTTCCTTGGGTTCTTGGGAGCAGCAGGAAGCACTATGGGCGCAGCGTCAATGACGCTGACGG
TACAGGCCAGACAATTATTGTCTGGTATAGTGCAGCAGCAGAACAATTTGCTGAGGGCTATTGAGGCGCA
ACAGCATCTGTTGCAACTCACAGTCTGGGGCATCAAGCAGCTCCAGGCAAGAATCCTGGCTGTGGAAAGA
TACCTAAAGGATCAACAGCTCCTGGGGATTTGGGGTTGCTCTGGAAAACTCATTTGCACCACTGCTGTGC
CTTGGAATGCTAGTTGGAGTAATAAATCTCTGGAACAGATTTGGAATCACACGACCTGGATGGAGTGGGA
CAGAGAAATTAACAATTACACAAGCTTAATACACTCCTTAATTGAAGAATCGCAAAACCAGCAAGAAAAG
AATGAACAAGAATTATTGGAATTAGATAAATGGGCAAGTTTGTGGAATTGGTTTAACATAACAAATTGGC
TGTGGTATATAAAATTATTCATAATGATAGTAGGAGGCTTGGTAGGTTTAAGAATAGTTTTTGCTGTACT
TTCTATAGTGAATAGAGTTAGGCAGGGATATTCACCATTATCGTTTCAGACCCACCTCCCAACCCCGAGG
GGACCCGACAGGCCCGAAGGAATAGAAGAAGAAGGTGGAGAGAGAGACAGAGACAGATCCATTCGATTAG
TGAACGGATCGGCACTGCGTGCGCCAATTCTGCAGACAAATGGCAGTATTCATCCACAATTTTAAAAGAA
AAGGGGGGATTGGGGGGTACAGTGCAGGGGAAAGAATAGTAGACATAATAGCAACAGACATACAAACTAA
AGAATTACAAAAACAAATTACAAAAATTCAAAATTTTCGGGTTTATTACAGGGACAGCAGAGATCCAGTT
TGGTTAATTAAGGTACCGAGGGCCTATTTCCCATGATTCCTTCATATTTGCATATACGATACAAGGCTGT
TAGAGAGATAATTAGAATTAATTTGACTGTAAACACAAAGATATTAGTACAAAATACGTGACGTAGAAAG
TAATAATTTCTTGGGTAGTTTGCAGTTTTAAAATTATGTTTTAAAATGGACTATCATATGCTTACCGTAA
CTTGAAAGTATTTCGATTTCTTGGCTTTATATATCTTGTGGAAAGGACGAAACACCGAAGTGAACGACAT
CTCATCTGTTTTAGAGCTAGAAATAGCAAGTTAAAATAAGGCTAGTCCGTTATCAACTTGAAAAAGTGGC
ACCGAGTCGGTGCTTTTTTGAATTCGCTAGCTAGGTCTTGAAAGGAGTGGGAATTGGCTCCGGTGCCCGT
CAGTGGGCAGAGCGCACATCGCCCACAGTCCCCGAGAAGTTGGGGGGAGGGGTCGGCAATTGATCCGGTG
CCTAGAGAAGGTGGCGCGGGGTAAACTGGGAAAGTGATGTCGTGTACTGGCTCCGCCTTTTTCCCGAGGG
TGGGGGAGAACCGTATATAAGTGCAGTAGTCGCCGTGAACGTTCTTTTTCGCAACGGGTTTGCCGCCAGA
ACACAGGACCGGTTCTAGAGCGCTGCCACCATGGACAAGAAGTACAGCATCGGCCTGGACATCGGCACCA
ACTCTGTGGGCTGGGCCGTGATCACCGACGAGTACAAGGTGCCCAGCAAGAAATTCAAGGTGCTGGGCAA
CACCGACCGGCACAGCATCAAGAAGAACCTGATCGGAGCCCTGCTGTTCGACAGCGGCGAAACAGCCGAG
GCCACCCGGCTGAAGAGAACCGCCAGAAGAAGATACACCAGACGGAAGAACCGGATCTGCTATCTGCAAG
AGATCTTCAGCAACGAGATGGCCAAGGTGGACGACAGCTTCTTCCACAGACTGGAAGAGTCCTTCCTGGT
GGAAGAGGATAAGAAGCACGAGCGGCACCCCATCTTCGGCAACATCGTGGACGAGGTGGCCTACCACGAG
AAGTACCCCACCATCTACCACCTGAGAAAGAAACTGGTGGACAGCACCGACAAGGCCGACCTGCGGCTGA
TCTATCTGGCCCTGGCCCACATGATCAAGTTCCGGGGCCACTTCCTGATCGAGGGCGACCTGAACCCCGA
CAACAGCGACGTGGACAAGCTGTTCATCCAGCTGGTGCAGACCTACAACCAGCTGTTCGAGGAAAACCCC
ATCAACGCCAGCGGCGTGGACGCCAAGGCCATCCTGTCTGCCAGACTGAGCAAGAGCAGACGGCTGGAAA
ATCTGATCGCCCAGCTGCCCGGCGAGAAGAAGAATGGCCTGTTCGGAAACCTGATTGCCCTGAGCCTGGG
CCTGACCCCCAACTTCAAGAGCAACTTCGACCTGGCCGAGGATGCCAAACTGCAGCTGAGCAAGGACACC
TACGACGACGACCTGGACAACCTGCTGGCCCAGATCGGCGACCAGTACGCCGACCTGTTTCTGGCCGCCA
AGAACCTGTCCGACGCCATCCTGCTGAGCGACATCCTGAGAGTGAACACCGAGATCACCAAGGCCCCCCT
GAGCGCCTCTATGATCAAGAGATACGACGAGCACCACCAGGACCTGACCCTGCTGAAAGCTCTCGTGCGG
CAGCAGCTGCCTGAGAAGTACAAAGAGATTTTCTTCGACCAGAGCAAGAACGGCTACGCCGGCTACATTG
ACGGCGGAGCCAGCCAGGAAGAGTTCTACAAGTTCATCAAGCCCATCCTGGAAAAGATGGACGGCACCGA
GGAACTGCTCGTGAAGCTGAACAGAGAGGACCTGCTGCGGAAGCAGCGGACCTTCGACAACGGCAGCATC
CCCCACCAGATCCACCTGGGAGAGCTGCACGCCATTCTGCGGCGGCAGGAAGATTTTTACCCATTCCTGA
AGGACAACCGGGAAAAGATCGAGAAGATCCTGACCTTCCGCATCCCCTACTACGTGGGCCCTCTGGCCAG
GGGAAACAGCAGATTCGCCTGGATGACCAGAAAGAGCGAGGAAACCATCACCCCCTGGAACTTCGAGGAA
GTGGTGGACAAGGGCGCTTCCGCCCAGAGCTTCATCGAGCGGATGACCAACTTCGATAAGAACCTGCCCA
ACGAGAAGGTGCTGCCCAAGCACAGCCTGCTGTACGAGTACTTCACCGTGTATAACGAGCTGACCAAAGT
GAAATACGTGACCGAGGGAATGAGAAAGCCCGCCTTCCTGAGCGGCGAGCAGAAAAAGGCCATCGTGGAC
CTGCTGTTCAAGACCAACCGGAAAGTGACCGTGAAGCAGCTGAAAGAGGACTACTTCAAGAAAATCGAGT
GCTTCGACTCCGTGGAAATCTCCGGCGTGGAAGATCGGTTCAACGCCTCCCTGGGCACATACCACGATCT
GCTGAAAATTATCAAGGACAAGGACTTCCTGGACAATGAGGAAAACGAGGACATTCTGGAAGATATCGTG
CTGACCCTGACACTGTTTGAGGACAGAGAGATGATCGAGGAACGGCTGAAAACCTATGCCCACCTGTTCG
ACGACAAAGTGATGAAGCAGCTGAAGCGGCGGAGATACACCGGCTGGGGCAGGCTGAGCCGGAAGCTGAT
CAACGGCATCCGGGACAAGCAGTCCGGCAAGACAATCCTGGATTTCCTGAAGTCCGACGGCTTCGCCAAC
AGAAACTTCATGCAGCTGATCCACGACGACAGCCTGACCTTTAAAGAGGACATCCAGAAAGCCCAGGTGT
CCGGCCAGGGCGATAGCCTGCACGAGCACATTGCCAATCTGGCCGGCAGCCCCGCCATTAAGAAGGGCAT
CCTGCAGACAGTGAAGGTGGTGGACGAGCTCGTGAAAGTGATGGGCCGGCACAAGCCCGAGAACATCGTG
ATCGAAATGGCCAGAGAGAACCAGACCACCCAGAAGGGACAGAAGAACAGCCGCGAGAGAATGAAGCGGA
TCGAAGAGGGCATCAAAGAGCTGGGCAGCCAGATCCTGAAAGAACACCCCGTGGAAAACACCCAGCTGCA
GAACGAGAAGCTGTACCTGTACTACCTGCAGAATGGGCGGGATATGTACGTGGACCAGGAACTGGACATC
AACCGGCTGTCCGACTACGATGTGGACCATATCGTGCCTCAGAGCTTTCTGAAGGACGACTCCATCGACA
ACAAGGTGCTGACCAGAAGCGACAAGAACCGGGGCAAGAGCGACAACGTGCCCTCCGAAGAGGTCGTGAA
GAAGATGAAGAACTACTGGCGGCAGCTGCTGAACGCCAAGCTGATTACCCAGAGAAAGTTCGACAATCTG
ACCAAGGCCGAGAGAGGCGGCCTGAGCGAACTGGATAAGGCCGGCTTCATCAAGAGACAGCTGGTGGAAA
CCCGGCAGATCACAAAGCACGTGGCACAGATCCTGGACTCCCGGATGAACACTAAGTACGACGAGAATGA
CAAGCTGATCCGGGAAGTGAAAGTGATCACCCTGAAGTCCAAGCTGGTGTCCGATTTCCGGAAGGATTTC
CAGTTTTACAAAGTGCGCGAGATCAACAACTACCACCACGCCCACGACGCCTACCTGAACGCCGTCGTGG
GAACCGCCCTGATCAAAAAGTACCCTAAGCTGGAAAGCGAGTTCGTGTACGGCGACTACAAGGTGTACGA
CGTGCGGAAGATGATCGCCAAGAGCGAGCAGGAAATCGGCAAGGCTACCGCCAAGTACTTCTTCTACAGC
AACATCATGAACTTTTTCAAGACCGAGATTACCCTGGCCAACGGCGAGATCCGGAAGCGGCCTCTGATCG
AGACAAACGGCGAAACCGGGGAGATCGTGTGGGATAAGGGCCGGGATTTTGCCACCGTGCGGAAAGTGCT
GAGCATGCCCCAAGTGAATATCGTGAAAAAGACCGAGGTGCAGACAGGCGGCTTCAGCAAAGAGTCTATC
CTGCCCAAGAGGAACAGCGATAAGCTGATCGCCAGAAAGAAGGACTGGGACCCTAAGAAGTACGGCGGCT
TCGACAGCCCCACCGTGGCCTATTCTGTGCTGGTGGTGGCCAAAGTGGAAAAGGGCAAGTCCAAGAAACT
GAAGAGTGTGAAAGAGCTGCTGGGGATCACCATCATGGAAAGAAGCAGCTTCGAGAAGAATCCCATCGAC
TTTCTGGAAGCCAAGGGCTACAAAGAAGTGAAAAAGGACCTGATCATCAAGCTGCCTAAGTACTCCCTGT
TCGAGCTGGAAAACGGCCGGAAGAGAATGCTGGCCTCTGCCGGCGAACTGCAGAAGGGAAACGAACTGGC
CCTGCCCTCCAAATATGTGAACTTCCTGTACCTGGCCAGCCACTATGAGAAGCTGAAGGGCTCCCCCGAG
GATAATGAGCAGAAACAGCTGTTTGTGGAACAGCACAAGCACTACCTGGACGAGATCATCGAGCAGATCA
GCGAGTTCTCCAAGAGAGTGATCCTGGCCGACGCTAATCTGGACAAAGTGCTGTCCGCCTACAACAAGCA
CCGGGATAAGCCCATCAGAGAGCAGGCCGAGAATATCATCCACCTGTTTACCCTGACCAATCTGGGAGCC
CCTGCCGCCTTCAAGTACTTTGACACCACCATCGACCGGAAGAGGTACACCAGCACCAAAGAGGTGCTGG
ACGCCACCCTGATCCACCAGAGCATCACCGGCCTGTACGAGACACGGATCGACCTGTCTCAGCTGGGAGG
CGACAAGCGACCTGCCGCCACAAAGAAGGCTGGACAGGCTAAGAAGAAGAAAGATTACAAAGACGATGAC
GATAAGGGATCCGGCGCAACAAACTTCTCTCTGCTGAAACAAGCCGGAGATGTCGAAGAGAATCCTGGAC
CGACCGAGTACAAGCCCACGGTGCGCCTCGCCACCCGCGACGACGTCCCCAGGGCCGTACGCACCCTCGC
CGCCGCGTTCGCCGACTACCCCGCCACGCGCCACACCGTCGATCCGGACCGCCACATCGAGCGGGTCACC
GAGCTGCAAGAACTCTTCCTCACGCGCGTCGGGCTCGACATCGGCAAGGTGTGGGTCGCGGACGACGGCG
CCGCGGTGGCGGTCTGGACCACGCCGGAGAGCGTCGAAGCGGGGGCGGTGTTCGCCGAGATCGGCCCGCG
CATGGCCGAGTTGAGCGGTTCCCGGCTGGCCGCGCAGCAACAGATGGAAGGCCTCCTGGCGCCGCACCGG
CCCAAGGAGCCCGCGTGGTTCCTGGCCACCGTCGGAGTCTCGCCCGACCACCAGGGCAAGGGTCTGGGCA
GCGCCGTCGTGCTCCCCGGAGTGGAGGCGGCCGAGCGCGCCGGGGTGCCCGCCTTCCTGGAGACCTCCGC
GCCCCGCAACCTCCCCTTCTACGAGCGGCTCGGCTTCACCGTCACCGCCGACGTCGAGGTGCCCGAAGGA
CCGCGCACCTGGTGCATGACCCGCAAGCCCGGTGCCTGAACGCGTTAAGTCGACAATCAACCTCTGGATT
ACAAAATTTGTGAAAGATTGACTGGTATTCTTAACTATGTTGCTCCTTTTACGCTATGTGGATACGCTGC
TTTAATGCCTTTGTATCATGCTATTGCTTCCCGTATGGCTTTCATTTTCTCCTCCTTGTATAAATCCTGG
TTGCTGTCTCTTTATGAGGAGTTGTGGCCCGTTGTCAGGCAACGTGGCGTGGTGTGCACTGTGTTTGCTG
ACGCAACCCCCACTGGTTGGGGCATTGCCACCACCTGTCAGCTCCTTTCCGGGACTTTCGCTTTCCCCCT
CCCTATTGCCACGGCGGAACTCATCGCCGCCTGCCTTGCCCGCTGCTGGACAGGGGCTCGGCTGTTGGGC
ACTGACAATTCCGTGGTGTTGTCGGGGAAATCATCGTCCTTTCCTTGGCTGCTCGCCTGTGTTGCCACCT
GGATTCTGCGCGGGACGTCCTTCTGCTACGTCCCTTCGGCCCTCAATCCAGCGGACCTTCCTTCCCGCGG
CCTGCTGCCGGCTCTGCGGCCTCTTCCGCGTCTTCGCCTTCGCCCTCAGACGAGTCGGATCTCCCTTTGG
GCCGCCTCCCCGCGTCGACTTTAAGACCAATGACTTACAAGGCAGCTGTAGATCTTAGCCACTTTTTAAA
AGAAAAGGGGGGACTGGAAGGGCTAATTCACTCCCAACGAAGACAAGATCTGCTTTTTGCTTGTACTGGG
TCTCTCTGGTTAGACCAGATCTGAGCCTGGGAGCTCTCTGGCTAACTAGGGAACCCACTGCTTAAGCCTC
AATAAAGCTTGCCTTGAGTGCTTCAAGTAGTGTGTGCCCGTCTGTTGTGTGACTCTGGTAACTAGAGATC
CCTCAGACCCTTTTAGTCAGTGTGGAAAATCTCTAGCAGGGCCCGTTTAAACCCGCTGATCAGCCTCGAC
TGTGCCTTCTAGTTGCCAGCCATCTGTTGTTTGCCCCTCCCCCGTGCCTTCCTTGACCCTGGAAGGTGCC
ACTCCCACTGTCCTTTCCTAATAAAATGAGGAAATTGCATCGCATTGTCTGAGTAGGTGTCATTCTATTC
TGGGGGGTGGGGTGGGGCAGGACAGCAAGGGGGAGGATTGGGAAGACAATAGCAGGCATGCTGGGGATGC
GGTGGGCTCTATGGCTTCTGAGGCGGAAAGAACCAGCTGGGGCTCTAGGGGGTATCCCC
[124 nt withheld, positions 9300-9423]
C
[91 nt withheld, positions 9425-9515]
A
[49 nt withheld, positions 9517-9565]
CCTTTGACGTTGGAGTCCACGTTCTTT
[37 nt withheld, positions 9593-9629]
ACCCTATCTCGGTCTATTCTTTTGATTTATAAGGGATTTTGCCGATTTCGGCCTATTGGTTAAAAAATGA
GCTGATTTAACAAAAATTTAACGCGAATTAATTCTGTGGAATGTGTGTCAGTTAGGGTGTGGAAAGTCCC
CAGGCTCCCCAGCAGGCAGAAGTATGCAAAGCATGCATCTCAATTAGTCAGCAACCAGGTGTGGAAAGTC
CCCAGGCTCCCCAGCAGGCAGAAGTATGCAAAGCATGCATCTCAATTAGTCAGCAACCATAGTCCCGCCC
CTAACTCCGCCCATCCCGCCCCTAACTCCGCCCAGTTCCGCCCATTCTCCGCCCCATGGCTGACTAATTT
TTTTTATTTATGCAGAGGCCGAGGCCGCCTCTGCCTCTGAGCTATTCCAGAAGTAGTGAGGAGGCTTTTT
TGGAGGCCTAGGCTTTTGCAAAAAGCTCCCGGGAGCTTGTATATCCATTTTCGGATCTGATCAGCACGTG
TTGACAATTAATCATCGGCATAGTATATCGGCATAGTATAATACGACAAGGTGAGGAACTAAACCATGGC
CAAGTTGACCAGTGCCGTTCCGGTGCTCACCGCGCGCGACGTCGCCGGAGCGGTCGAGTTCTGGACCGAC
CGGCTCGGGTTCTCCCGGGACTTCGTGGAGGACGACTTCGCCGGTGTGGTCCGGGACGACGTGACCCTGT
TCATCAGCGCGGTCCAGGACCAGGTGGTGCCGGACAACACCCTGGCCTGGGTGTGGGTGCGCGGCCTGGA
CGAGCTGTACGCCGAGTGGTCGGAGGTCGTGTCCACGAACTTCCGGGACGCCTCCGGGCCGGCCATGACC
GAGATCGGCGAGCAGCCGTGGGGGCGGGAGTTCGCCCTGCGCGACCCGGCCGGCAACTGCGTGCACTTCG
TGGCCGAGGAGCAGGACTGACACGTGCTACGAGATTTCGATTCCACCGCCGCCTTCTATGAAAGGTTGGG
CTTCGGAATCGTTTTCCGGGACGCCGGCTGGATGATCCTCCAGCGCGGGGATCTCATGCTGGAGTTCTTC
GCCCACCCCAACTTGTTTATTGCAGCTTATAATGGTTACAAATAAAGCAATAGCATCACAAATTTCACAA
ATAAAGCATTTTTTTCACTGCATTCTAGTTGTGGTTTGTCCAAACTCATCAATGTATCTTATCATGTCTG
TATACCGTCGACCTCTAGCTAGAGCTTGGCGTAATCATGGTCATAGCTGTTTCCTGTGTGAAATTGTTAT
CCGCTCACAATTCCACACAACATACGAGCCGGAAGCATAAAGTGTAAAGCCTGGGGTGCCTAATGAGTGA
GCTAACTCACATTAATTGCGTTGCGCTCACTGCCCGCTTTCCAGTCGGGAAACCTGTCGTGCCAGCTGCA
TTAATGAATCGGCCAACGCGCGGGGAGAGGCGGTTTGCGTATTGGGCGCTCTTCCGCTTCCTCGCTCACT
GACTCGCTGCGCTCGGTCGTTCGGCTGCGGCGAGCGGTATCAGCTCACTCAAAGGCGGTAATACGGTTAT
CCACAGAATCAGGGGATAACGCAGGAAAGAACATGTGAGCAAAAGGCCAGCAAAAGGCCAGGAACCGTAA
AAAGGCCGCGTTGCTGGCGTTTTTCCATAGGCTCCGCCCCCCTGACGAGCATCACAAAAATCGACGCTCA
AGTCAGAGGTGGCGAAACCCGACAGGACTATAAAGATACCAGGCGTTTCCCCCTGGAAGCTCCCTCGTGC
GCTCTCCTGTTCCGACCCTGCCGCTTACCGGATACCTGTCCGCCTTTCTCCCTTCGGGAAGCGTGGCGCT
TTCTCATAGCTCACGCTGTAGGTATCTCAGTTCGGTGTAGGTCGTTCGCTCCAAGCTGGGCTGTGTGCAC
GAACCCCCCGTTCAGCCCGACCGCTGCGCCTTATCCGGTAACTATCGTCTTGAGTCCAACCCGGTAAGAC
ACGACTTATCGCCACTGGCAGCAGCCACTGGTAACAGGATTAGCAGAGCGAGGTATGTAGGCGGTGCTAC
AGAGTTCTTGAAGTGGTGGCCTAACTACGGCTACACTAGAAGAACAGTATTTGGTATCTGCGCTCTGCTG
AAGCCAGTTACCTTCGGAAAAAGAGTTGGTAGCTCTTGATCCGGCAAACAAACCACCGCTGGTAGCGGTG
GTTTTTTTGTTTGCAAGCAGCAGATTACGCGCAGAAAAAAAGGATCTCAAGAAGATCCTTTGATCTTTTC
TACGGGGTCTGACGCTCAGTGGAACGAAAACTCACGTTAAGGGATTTTGGTCATGAGATTATCAAAAAGG
ATCTTCACCTAGATCCTTTTAAATTAAAAATGAAGTTTTAAATCAATCTAAAGTATATATGAGTAAACTT
GGTCTGACAGTTACCAATGCTTAATCAGTGAGGCACCTATCTCAGCGATCTGTCTATTTCGTTCATCCAT
AGTTGCCTGACTCCCCGTCGTGTAGATAACTACGATACGGGAGGGCTTACCATCTGGCCCCAGTGCTGCA
ATGATACCGCGAGACCCACGCTCACCGGCTCCAGATTTATCAGCAATAAACCAGCCAGCCGGAAGGGCCG
AGCGCAGAAGTGGTCCTGCAACTTTATCCGCCTCCATCCAGTCTATTAATTGTTGCCGGGAAGCTAGAGT
AAGTAGTTCGCCAGTTAATAGTTTGCGCAACGTTGTTGCCATTGCTACAGGCATCGTGGTGTCACGCTCG
TCGTTTGGTATGGCTTCATTCAGCTCCGGTTCCCAACGATCAAGGCGAGTTACATGATCCCCCATGTTGT
GCAAAAAAGCGGTTAGCTCCTTCGGTCCTCCGATCGTTGTCAGAAGTAAGTTGGCCGCAGTGTTATCACT
CATGGTTATGGCAGCACTGCATAATTCTCTTACTGTCATGCCATCCGTAAGATGCTTTTCTGTGACTGGT
GAGTACTCAACCAAGTCATTCTGAGAATAGTGTATGCGGCGACCGAGTTGCTCTTGCCCGGCGTCAATAC
GGGATAATACCGCGCCACATAGCAGAACTTTAAAAGTGCTCATCATTGGAAAACGTTCTTCGGGGCGAAA
ACTCTCAAGGATCTTACCGCTGTTGAGATCCAGTTCGATGTAACCCACTCGTGCACCCAACTGATCTTCA
GCATCTTTTACTTTCACCAGCGTTTCTGGGTGAGCAAAAACAGGAAGGCAAAATGCCGCAAAAAAGGGAA
TAAGGGCGACACGGAAATGTTGAATACTCATACTCTTCCTTTTTCAATATTATTGAAGCATTTATCAGGG
TTATTGTCTCATGAGCGGATACATATTTGAATGTATTTAGAAAAATAAACAAATAGGGGTTCCGCGCACA
TTTCCCCGAAAAGTGCCACCTGAC
